Addgene plasmid #97394: PEP108E
Purpose: binary construct of plasma membrane-targeted sfGFP1-10 for plant expression
Depositing lab: Savithramma Dinesh-Kumar. Depositing organization: University of California, Davis. Publication: Spatiotemporal Monitoring of Pseudomonas syringae Effectors via Type III Secretion Using Split Fluorescent Protein Fragments. Park E, Lee HY, Woo J, Choi D, Dinesh-Kumar SP. Plant Cell. 2017 Jul;29(7):1571-1584. doi: 10.1105/tpc.17.00047. Epub 2017 Jun 14. PubMed 28619883.
Backbone
  Vector backbone: pCAMBIA1380
  Vector type: Plant Expression
  Selectable markers: Hygromycin
Growth in bacteria
  Bacterial resistance: Kanamycin, 50 μg/mL
  Growth temperature: 37°C
  Growth strain: DH5alpha
  Copy number: High Copy
Gene/Insert
  Gene/Insert name: sfGFP1-10OPT
  Species: Synthetic
  Tag / fusion protein: Plasma membrane target
Terms and licenses: Academic/Nonprofit Terms; Industry Terms: Not Available to Industry
Depositor comments: Addgene’s sequencing results found an insertion of IS4 transposase in this vector not annotated in the original sequence. The depositor has verified that this vector is functional for target gene expression.
How to cite: PEP108E was a gift from Savithramma Dinesh-Kumar (Addgene plasmid # 97394 ; http://n2t.net/addgene:97394 ; RRID:Addgene_97394)
