[The description below was written by a language model from this plasmid's Addgene catalogue record and pLannotate feature annotations shown in this document.]
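Description:
PEP108E is a plant binary (Agrobacterium T-DNA) vector built on the pCAMBIA1380 backbone that expresses a plasma membrane-targeted sfGFP1-10OPT, the large, non-fluorescent fragment of split superfolder GFP. Outside the T-DNA borders, the backbone carries a high-copy ColE1/pBR322-type origin with the bom mobilisation region for propagation in E. coli. It also carries the pVS1 oriV with RepA and StaA for replication and stable maintenance in Agrobacterium, and an aphA-3 kanamycin resistance gene for bacterial selection. Inside the T-DNA, next to the left border, a hygromycin phosphotransferase gene driven by an enhanced CaMV 35S promoter and ended by the CaMV poly(A) signal allows selection of transformed plant cells.

The payload reads toward the right border. The Arabidopsis aquaporin PIP2-1 (PIP2A), an integral plasma membrane protein, lies directly upstream of a superfolder GFP fragment that corresponds to strands 1-10. This layout is consistent with PIP2A serving as the recorded plasma membrane targeting fusion. A short His-tag fragment and the NOS terminator follow the cassette. No promoter is annotated for this cassette, although a stretch of about 1.5 kb upstream of PIP2-1 has no annotation, so the record does not state what drives expression.

The associated work uses split fluorescent protein fragments to monitor Pseudomonas syringae type III effectors. In such systems, fluorescence is reconstituted when a protein tagged with the small GFP11 strand meets the membrane-anchored GFP1-10.

Repository sequencing found an unannotated IS4 transposase insertion. The RNA-OUT feature and the unannotated gap between the ori and KanR may reflect it. The depositor reports that the plasmid still expresses the target gene.
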