Features (pLannotate 1.2.2; 18 found; start..end, strand, type, name):
      5..23      +  CDS            9xHis (fragment): 9xHis affinity tag
     58..310     +  terminator     NOS terminator: nopaline synthase terminator and poly(A) signal
    332..356     +  misc_feature   RB T-DNA repeat: right border repeat from nopaline C58 T-DNA
    696..1097    +  CDS            Y4CG_SINFN (fragment): Protein inferred from homology: Swiss-Prot protein existence level 3. From Sinorhizobium fredii (strain NBRC 101917 / NGR234).
   1657..2286    +  CDS            pVS1 StaA: stability protein from the Pseudomonas plasmid pVS1 (Heeb et al., 2000)
   2715..3788    +  CDS            pVS1 RepA: replication protein from the Pseudomonas plasmid pVS1 (Heeb et al., 2000)
   3854..4048    +  rep_origin     pVS1 oriV: origin of replication for the Pseudomonas plasmid pVS1 (Heeb et al., 2000)
   4251..4290    +  CDS            rop (fragment): Rop protein, which maintains plasmids at low copy number; rop
   4392..4532    +  misc_feature   bom: basis of mobility region from pBR322
   4718..5306    -  rep_origin     ori: high-copy-number ColE1/pMB1/pBR322/pUC origin of replication
   5414..5483    -  ncRNA          RNA-OUT: Accession: RF00240 - RNA-OUT
   6731..7525    -  CDS            KanR: aminoglycoside phosphotransferase; aphA-3; confers resistance to kanamycin
   7950..7974    +  misc_feature   LB T-DNA repeat: left border repeat from nopaline C58 T-DNA
   8052..8226    -  polyA_signal   CaMV poly(A) signal: cauliflower mosaic virus polyadenylation signal
   8267..9292    -  CDS            HygR: hygromycin B phosphotransferase confers resistance to hygromycin
   9359..10035   -  promoter       CaMV 35S promoter (enhanced): cauliflower mosaic virus 35S promoter with a duplicated enhancer region
  11507..12367   +  CDS            PIP2-1: PIP21_ARATH - Also known as PIP2A. Experimental evidence at protein level: Swiss-Prot protein existence level 1. Water channel required to facilitate the transport of water across cell membrane. Probably involved in root water uptake. Its function is impaired by Hg(2+). From Arabidopsis thaliana (Mouse-ear cress).
  12372..13012   +  CDS            superfolder GFP (fragment): GFP variant that folds robustly even when fused to poorly folded proteins (Pédelacq et al., 2006)
>Addgene plasmid #97394 | PEP108E | addgene full sequence | sequence record 192962 | Addgene NGS Result
CTAGCCACCACCACCACCACCACGTGTGAATTACAGGTGACCAGCTCGAATTTCCCCGATCGTTCAAACA
TTTGGCAATAAAGTTTCTTAAGATTGAATCCTGTTGCCGGTCTTGCGATGATTATCATATAATTTCTGTT
GAATTACGTTAAGCATGTAATAATTAACATGTAATGCATGACGTTATTTATGAGATGGGTTTTTATGATT
AGAGTCCCGCAATTATACATTTAATACGCGATAGAAAACAAAATATAGCGCGCAAACTAGGATAAATTAT
CGCGCGCGGTGTCATCTATGTTACTAGATCGGGAATTAAACTATCAGTGTTTGACAGGATATATTGGCGG
GTAAACCTAAGAGAAAAGAGCGTTTATTAGAATAATCGGATATTTAAAAGGGCGTGAAAAGGTTTATCCG
TTCGTCCATTTGTATGTGCATGCCAACCACAGGGTTCCCCTCGGGATCAAAGTACTTTGATCCAACCCCT
CCGCTGCTATAGTGCAGTCGGCTTCTGACGTTCAGTGCAGCCGTCTTCTGAAAACGACATGTCGCACAAG
TCCTAAGTTACGCGACAGGCTGCCGCCCTGCCCTTTTCCTGGCGTTTTCTTGTCGCGTGTTTTAGTCGCA
TAAAGTAGAATACTTGCGACTAGAACCGGAGACATTACGCCATGAACAAGAGCGCCGCCGCTGGCCTGCT
GGGCTATGCCCGCGTCAGCACCGACGACCAGGACTTGACCAACCAACGGGCCGAACTGCACGCGGCCGGC
TGCACCAAGCTGTTTTCCGAGAAGATCACCGGCACCAGGCGCGACCGCCCGGAGCTGGCCAGGATGCTTG
ACCACCTACGCCCTGGCGACGTTGTGACAGTGACCAGGCTAGACCGCCTGGCCCGCAGCACCCGCGACCT
ACTGGACATTGCCGAGCGCATCCAGGAGGCCGGCGCGGGCCTGCGTAGCCTGGCAGAGCCGTGGGCCGAC
ACCACCACGCCGGCCGGCCGCATGGTGTTGACCGTGTTCGCCGGCATTGCCGAGTTCGAGCGTTCCCTAA
TCATCGACCGCACCCGGAGCGGGCGCGAGGCCGCCAAGGCCCGAGGCGTGAAGTTTGGCCCCCGCCCTAC
CCTCACCCCGGCACAGATCGCGCACGCCCGCGAGCTGATCGACCAGGAAGGCCGCACCGTGAAAGAGGCG
GCTGCACTGCTTGGCGTGCATCGCTCGACCCTGTACCGCGCACTTGAGCGCAGCGAGGAAGTGACGCCCA
CCGAGGCCAGGCGGCGCGGTGCCTTCCGTGAGGACGCATTGACCGAGGCCGACGCCCTGGCGGCCGCCGA
GAATGAACGCCAAGAGGAACAAGCATGAAACCGCACCAGGACGGCCAGGACGAACCGTTTTTCATTACCG
AAGAGATCGAGGCGGAGATGATCGCGGCCGGGTACGTGTTCGAGCCGCCCGCGCACGTCTCAACCGTGCG
GCTGCATGAAATCCTGGCCGGTTTGTCTGATGCCAAGCTGGCGGCCTGGCCGGCCAGCTTGGCCGCTGAA
GAAACCGAGCGCCGCCGTCTAAAAAGGTGATGTGTATTTGAGTAAAACAGCTTGCGTCATGCGGTCGCTG
CGTATATGATGCGATGAGTAAATAAACAAATACGCAAGGGGAACGCATGAAGGTTATCGCTGTACTTAAC
CAGAAAGGCGGGTCAGGCAAGACGACCATCGCAACCCATCTAGCCCGCGCCCTGCAACTCGCCGGGGCCG
ATGTTCTGTTAGTCGATTCCGATCCCCAGGGCAGTGCCCGCGATTGGGCGGCCGTGCGGGAAGATCAACC
GCTAACCGTTGTCGGCATCGACCGCCCGACGATTGACCGCGACGTGAAGGCCATCGGCCGGCGCGACTTC
GTAGTGATCGACGGAGCGCCCCAGGCGGCGGACTTGGCTGTGTCCGCGATCAAGGCAGCCGACTTCGTGC
TGATTCCGGTGCAGCCAAGCCCTTACGACATATGGGCCACCGCCGACCTGGTGGAGCTGGTTAAGCAGCG
CATTGAGGTCACGGATGGAAGGCTACAAGCGGCCTTTGTCGTGTCGCGGGCGATCAAAGGCACGCGCATC
GGCGGTGAGGTTGCCGAGGCGCTGGCCGGGTACGAGCTGCCCATTCTTGAGTCCCGTATCACGCAGCGCG
TGAGCTACCCAGGCACTGCCGCCGCCGGCACAACCGTTCTTGAATCAGAACCCGAGGGCGACGCTGCCCG
CGAGGTCCAGGCGCTGGCCGCTGAAATTAAATCAAAACTCATTTGAGTTAATGAGGTAAAGAGAAAATGA
GCAAAAGCACAAACACGCTAAGTGCCGGCCGTCCGAGCGCACGCAGCAGCAAGGCTGCAACGTTGGCCAG
CCTGGCAGACACGCCAGCCATGAAGCGGGTCAACTTTCAGTTGCCGGCGGAGGATCACACCAAGCTGAAG
ATGTACGCGGTACGCCAAGGCAAGACCATTACCGAGCTGCTATCTGAATACATCGCGCAGCTACCAGAGT
AAATGAGCAAATGAATAAATGAGTAGATGAATTTTAGCGGCTAAAGGAGGCGGCATGGAAAATCAAGAAC
AACCAGGCACCGACGCCGTGGAATGCCCCATGTGTGGAGGAACGGGCGGTTGGCCAGGCGTAAGCGGCTG
GGTTGCCTGCCGGCCCTGCAATGGCACTGGAACCCCCAAGCCCGAGGAATCGGCGTGAGCGGTCGCAAAC
CATCCGGCCCGGTACAAATCGGCGCGGCGCTGGGTGATGACCTGGTGGAGAAGTTGAAGGCCGCGCAGGC
CGCCCAGCGGCAACGCATCGAGGCAGAAGCACGCCCCGGTGAATCGTGGCAAGCGGCCGCTGATCGAATC
CGCAAAGAATCCCGGCAACCGCCGGCAGCCGGTGCGCCGTCGATTAGGAAGCCGCCCAAGGGCGACGAGC
AACCAGATTTTTTCGTTCCGATGCTCTATGACGTGGGCACCCGCGATAGTCGCAGCATCATGGACGTGGC
CGTTTTCCGTCTGTCGAAGCGTGACCGACGAGCTGGCGAGGTGATCCGCTACGAGCTTCCAGACGGGCAC
GTAGAGGTTTCCGCAGGGCCGGCCGGCATGGCCAGTGTGTGGGATTACGACCTGGTACTGATGGCGGTTT
CCCATCTAACCGAATCCATGAACCGATACCGGGAAGGGAAGGGAGACAAGCCCGGCCGCGTGTTCCGTCC
ACACGTTGCGGACGTACTCAAGTTCTGCCGGCGAGCCGATGGCGGAAAGCAGAAAGACGACCTGGTAGAA
ACCTGCATTCGGTTAAACACCACGCACGTTGCCATGCAGCGTACGAAGAAGGCCAAGAACGGCCGCCTGG
TGACGGTATCCGAGGGTGAAGCCTTGATTAGCCGCTACAAGATCGTAAAGAGCGAAACCGGGCGGCCGGA
GTACATCGAGATCGAGCTAGCTGATTGGATGTACCGCGAGATCACAGAAGGCAAGAACCCGGACGTGCTG
ACGGTTCACCCCGATTACTTTTTGATCGATCCCGGCATCGGCCGTTTTCTCTACCGCCTGGCACGCCGCG
CCGCAGGCAAGGCAGAAGCCAGATGGTTGTTCAAGACGATCTACGAACGCAGTGGCAGCGCCGGAGAGTT
CAAGAAGTTCTGTTTCACCGTGCGCAAGCTGATCGGGTCAAATGACCTGCCGGAGTACGATTTGAAGGAG
GAGGCGGGGCAGGCTGGCCCGATCCTAGTCATGCGCTACCGCAACCTGATCGAGGGCGAAGCATCCGCCG
GTTCCTAATGTACGGAGCAGATGCTAGGGCAAATTGCCCTAGCAGGGGAAAAAGGTCGAAAAGGTCTCTT
TCCTGTGGATAGCACGTACATTGGGAACCCAAAGCCGTACATTGGGAACCGGAACCCGTACATTGGGAAC
CCAAAGCCGTACATTGGGAACCGGTCACACATGTAAGTGACTGATATAAAAGAGAAAAAAGGCGATTTTT
CCGCCTAAAACTCTTTAAAACTTATTAAAACTCTTAAAACCCGCCTGGCCTGTGCATAACTGTCTGGCCA
GCGCACAGCCGAAGAGCTGCAAAAAGCGCCTACCCTTCGGTCGCTGCGCTCCCTACGCCCCGCCGCTTCG
CGTCGGCCTATCGCGGCCGCTGGCCGCTCAAAAATGGCTGGCCTACGGCCAGGCAATCTACCAGGGCGCG
GACAAGCCGCGCCGTCGCCACTCGACCGCCGGCGCCCACATCAAGGCACCCTGCCTCGCGCGTTTCGGTG
ATGACGGTGAAAACCTCTGACACATGCAGCTCCCGGAGACGGTCACAGCTTGTCTGTAAGCGGATGCCGG
GAGCAGACAAGCCCGTCAGGGCGCGTCAGCGGGTGTTGGCGGGTGTCGGGGCGCAGCCATGACCCAGTCA
CGTAGCGATAGCGGAGTGTATACTGGCTTAACTATGCGGCATCAGAGCAGATTGTACTGAGAGTGCACCA
TATGCGGTGTGAAATACCGCACAGATGCGTAAGGAGAAAATACCGCATCAGGCGCTCTTCCGCTTCCTCG
CTCACTGACTCGCTGCGCTCGGTCGTTCGGCTGCGGCGAGCGGTATCAGCTCACTCAAAGGCGGTAATAC
GGTTATCCACAGAATCAGGGGATAACGCAGGAAAGAACATGTGAGCAAAAGGCCAGCAAAAGGCCAGGAA
CCGTAAAAAGGCCGCGTTGCTGGCGTTTTTCCATAGGCTCCGCCCCCCTGACGAGCATCACAAAAATCGA
CGCTCAAGTCAGAGGTGGCGAAACCCGACAGGACTATAAAGATACCAGGCGTTTCCCCCTGGAAGCTCCC
TCGTGCGCTCTCCTGTTCCGACCCTGCCGCTTACCGGATACCTGTCCGCCTTTCTCCCTTCGGGAAGCGT
GGCGCTTTCTCATAGCTCACGCTGTAGGTATCTCAGTTCGGTGTAGGTCGTTCGCTCCAAGCTGGGCTGT
GTGCACGAACCCCCCGTTCAGCCCGACCGCTGCGCCTTATCCGGTAACTATCGTCTTGAGTCCAACCCGG
TAAGACACGACTTATCGCCACTGGCAGCAGCCACTGGTAACAGGATTAGCAGAGCGAGGTATGTAGGCGG
TGCTACAGAGTTCTTGAAGTGGTGGCCTAACTACGGCTACACTAGAAGGACAGTATTTGGTATCTGCGCT
CTGCTGAAGCCAGTTACCTTCGGAAAAAGAGTTGGTAGCTCTTGATCCGGCAAACAAACCACCGCTGGTA
GCGGTGGTTTTTTTGTTTGCAAGCAGCAGATTACGCGCAGAAAAAAAGGATCTCAAGAAGATCCTTTGAT
CTTTTCTACGGGGTCTGACGCTCAGTGGAACGAAAACTCACGTTAAGGGCTGATGAATCCCCTAATGATT
TTGGTAAAAATCATTAAGTTAAGGTGGATACACATCTTGTCATATGATCAAATGGTTTCGCGAAAAATCA
ATAATCAGACAACAAGATGTGCGAACTCGATATTTTACACGACTCTCTTTACCAATTCTGCCCCGAATTA
CACTTAAAACGACTCAACAGCTTAACGTTGGCTTGCCACGCATTACTTGACTGTAAAACTCTCACTCTTA
CCGAACTTGGCCGTAACCTGCCAACCAAAGCGAGAACAAAACATAACATCAAACGAATCGACCGATTGTT
AGGTAATCGTCACCTCCACAAAGAGCGACTCGCTGTATACCGTTGGCATGCTAGCTTTATCTGTTCGGGC
AATACGATGCCCATTGTACTTGTTGACTGGTCTGATATTCGTGAGCAAAAACGACTTATGGTATTGCGAG
CTTCAGTCGCACTACACGGTCGTTCTGTTACTCTTTATGAGAAAGCGTTCCCGCTTTCAGAGCAATGTTC
AAAGAAAGCTCATGACCAATTTCTAGCCGACCTTGCGAGCATTCTACCGAGTAACACCACACCGCTCATT
GTCAGTGATGCTGGCTTTAAAGTGCCATGGTATAAATCCGTTGAGAAGCTGGGTTGGTACTGGTTAAGTC
GAGTAAGAGGAAAAGTACAATATGCAGACCTAGGAGCGGAAAACTGGAAACCTATCAGCAACTTACATGA
TATGTCATCTAGTCACTCAAAGACTTTAGGCTATAAGAGGCTGACTAAAAGCAATCCAATCTCATGCCAA
ATTCTATTGTATAAATCTCGCTCTAAAGGCCGAAAAAATCAGCGCTCGACACGGACTCATTGTCACCACC
CGTCACCTAAAATCTACTCAGCGTCGGCAAAGGAGCCATGGGTTCTAGCAACTAACTTACCTGTTGAAAT
TCGAACACCCAAACAACTTGTTAATATCTATTCGAAGCGAATGCAGATTGAAGAAACCTTCCGAGACTTG
AAAAGTCCTGCCTACGGACTAGGCCTACGCCATAGCCGAACGAGCAGCTCAGAGCGTTTTGATATCATGC
TGCTAATCGCCCTGATGCTTCAACTAACATGTTGGCTTGCGGGCGTTCATGCTCAGAAACAAGGTTGGGA
CAAGCACTTCCAGGCTAACACAGTCAGAAATCGAAACGTACTCTCAACAGTTCGCTTAGGCATGGAAGTT
TTGCGGCATTCTGGCTACACAATAACAAGGGAAGACTTACTCGTGGCTGCAACCCTACTAGCTCAAAATT
TATTCACACATGGTTACGCTTTGGGGAAATTATGAGGGGATCTCTCAGCGTTAAGGGATTTTGGTCATGC
ATTCTAGGTACTAAAACAATTCATCCAGTAAAATATAATATTTTATTTTCTCCCAATCAGGCTTGATCCC
CAGTAAGTCAAAAAATAGCTCGACATACTGTTCTTCCCCGATATCCTCCCTGATCGACCGGACGCAGAAG
GCAATGTCATACCACTTGTCCGCCCTGCCGCTTCTCCCAAGATCAATAAAGCCACTTACTTTGCCATCTT
TCACAAAGATGTTGCTGTCTCCCAGGTCGCCGTGGGAAAAGACAAGTTCCTCTTCGGGCTTTTCCGTCTT
TAAAAAATCATACAGCTCGCGCGGATCTTTAAATGGAGTGTCTTCTTCCCAGTTTTCGCAATCCACATCG
GCCAGATCGTTATTCAGTAAGTAATCCAATTCGGCTAAGCGGCTGTCTAAGCTATTCGTATAGGGACAAT
CCGATATGTCGATGGAGTGAAAGAGCCTGATGCACTCCGCATACAGCTCGATAATCTTTTCAGGGCTTTG
TTCATCTTCATACTCTTCCGAGCAAAGGACGCCATCGGCCTCACTCATGAGCAGATTGCTCCAGCCATCA
TGCCGTTCAAAGTGCAGGACCTTTGGAACAGGCAGCTTTCCTTCCAGCCATAGCATCATGTCCTTTTCCC
GTTCCACATCATAGGTGGTCCCTTTATACCGGCTGTCCGTCATTTTTAAATATAGGTTTTCATTTTCTCC
CACCAGCTTATATACCTTAGCAGGAGACATTCCTTCCGTATCTTTTACGCAGCGGTATTTTTCGATCAGT
TTTTTCAATTCCGGTGATATTCTCATTTTAGCCATTTATTATTTCCTTCCTCTTTTCTACAGTATTTAAA
GATACCCCAAGAAGCTAATTATAACAAGACGAACTCCAATTCACTGTTCCTTGCATTCTAAAACCTTAAA
TACCAGAAAACAGCTTTTTCAAAGTTGTTTTCAAAGTTGGCGTATAACATAGTATCGACGGAGCCGATTT
TGAAACCGCGGTGATCACAGGCAGCAACGCTCTGTCATCGTTACAATCAACATGCTACCCTCCGCGAGAT
CATCCGTGTTTCAAACCCGGCAGCTTAGTTGCCGTTCTTCCGAATAGCATCGGTAACATGAGCAAAGTCT
GCCGCCTTACAACGGCTCTCCCGCTGACGCCGTCCCGGACTGATGGGCTGCCTGTATCGAGTGGTGATTT
TGTGCCGAGCTGCCGGTCGGGGAGCTGTTGGCTGGCTGGTGGCAGGATATATTGTGGTGTAAACAAATTG
ACGCTTAGACAACTTAATAACACATTGCGGACGTTTTTAATGTACTGAATTAACGCCGAATTAATTCGGG
GGATCTGGATTTTAGTACTGGATTTTGGTTTTAGGAATTAGAAATTTTATTGATAGAAGTATTTTACAAA
TACAAATACATACTAAGGGTTTCTTATATGCTCAACACATGAGCGAAACCCTATAGGAACCCTAATTCCC
TTATCTGGGAACTACTCACACATTATTATGGAGAAACTCGAGCTTGTCGATCGACAGATCCCGGTCGGCA
TCTACTCTATTTCTTTGCCCTCGGACGAGTGCTGGGGCGTCGGTTTCCACTATCGGCGAGTACTTCTACA
CAGCCATCGGTCCAGACGGCCGCGCTTCTGCGGGCGATTTGTGTACGCCCGACAGTCCCGGCTCCGGATC
GGACGATTGCGTCGCATCGACCCTGCGCCCAAGCTGCATCATCGAAATTGCCGTCAACCAAGCTCTGATA
GAGTTGGTCAAGACCAATGCGGAGCATATACGCCCGGAGTCGTGGCGATCCTGCAAGCTCCGGATGCCTC
CGCTCGAAGTAGCGCGTCTGCTGCTCCATACAAGCCAACCACGGCCTCCAGAAGAAGATGTTGGCGACCT
CGTATTGGGAATCCCCGAACATCGCCTCGCTCCAGTCAATGACCGCTGTTATGCGGCCATTGTCCGTCAG
GACATTGTTGGAGCCGAAATCCGCGTGCACGAGGTGCCGGACTTCGGGGCAGTCCTCGGCCCAAAGCATC
AGCTCATCGAGAGCCTGCGCGACGGACGCACTGACGGTGTCGTCCATCACAGTTTGCCAGTGATACACAT
GGGGATCAGCAATCGCGCATATGAAATCACGCCATGTAGTGTATTGACCGATTCCTTGCGGTCCGAATGG
GCCGAACCCGCTCGTCTGGCTAAGATCGGCCGCAGCGATCGCATCCATAGCCTCCGCGACCGGTTGTAGA
ACAGCGGGCAGTTCGGTTTCAGGCAGGTCTTGCAACGTGACACCCTGTGAACGGCGGGAGATGCAATAGG
TCAGGCTCTCGCTAAACTCCCCAATGTCAAGCACTTCCGGAATCGGGAGCGCGGCCGATGCAAAGTGCCG
ATAAACATAACGATCTTTGTAGAAACCATCGGCGCAGCTATTTACCCGCAGGACATATCCACGCCCTCCT
ACATCGAAGCTGAAAGCACGAGATTCTTCGCCCTCCGAGAGCTGCATCAGGTCGGAGACGCTGTCGAACT
TTTCGATCAGAAACTTCTCGACAGACGTCGCGGTGAGTTCAGGCTTTTTCATATCTCATTGCCCCCCGGA
TCTGCGAAAGCTCGAGAGAGATAGATTTGTAGAGAGAGACTGGTGATTTCAGCGTGTCCTCTCCAAATGA
AATGAACTTCCTTATATAGAGGAAGGGTCTTGCGAAGGATAGTGGGATTGTGCGTCATCCCTTACGTCAG
TGGAGATATCACATCAATCCACTTGCTTTGAAGACGTGGTTGGAACGTCTTCTTTTTCCACGATGCTCCT
CGTGGGTGGGGGTCCATCTTTGGGACCACTGTCGGCAGAGGCATCTTGAACGATAGCCTTTCCTTTATCG
CAATGATGGCATTTGTAGGTGCCACCTTCCTTTTCTACTGTCCTTTTGATGAAGTGACAGATAGCTGGGC
AATGGAATCCGAGGAGGTTTCCCGATATTACCCTTTGTTGAAAAGTCTCAATAGCCCTTTGGTCTTCTGA
GACTGTATCTTTGATATTCTTGGAGTAGACGAGAGTGTCGTGCTCCACCATGTTCACATCAATCCACTTG
CTTTGAAGACGTGGTTGGAACGTCTTCTTTTTCCACGATGCTCCTCGTGGGTGGGGGTCCATCTTTGGGA
CCACTGTCGGCAGAGGCATCTTGAACGATAGCCTTTCCTTTATCGCAATGATGGCATTTGTAGGTGCCAC
CTTCCTTTTCTACTGTCCTTTTGATGAAGTGACAGATAGCTGGGCAATGGAATCCGAGGAGGTTTCCCGA
TATTACCCTTTGTTGAAAAGTCTCAATAGCCCTTTGGTCTTCTGAGACTGTATCTTTGATATTCTTGGAG
TAGACGAGAGTGTCGTGCTCCACCATGTTGGGCCCGGCGCGCCGAATTCCCGGGGATCCACTAGTAACGG
CCGCCAGTGTGCTGGAATTCAGGATCAGAAGCTTGATCAGGATATTCTTGTTTAAGATGTTGAACTCTAT
GGAGGTTTGTATGAACTGATGATCTAGGACCGGATAAGTTCCCTTCTTCATAGCGAACTTATTCAAAGAA
TGTTTTGTGTATCATTCTTGTTACATTGTTATTAATGAAAAAATATTATTGGTCATTGGACTGAACACGA
GTGTTAAATATGGACCAGGCCCCAAATAAGATCCATTGATATATGAATTAAATAACAAGAATAAATCGAG
TCACCAAACCACTTGCCTTTTTTAACGAGACTTGTTCACCAACTTGATACAAAAGTCATTATCCTATGCA
AATCAATAATCATACAAAAATATCCAATAACACTAAAAAATTAAAAGAAATGGATAATTTCACAATATGT
TATACGATAAAGAAGTTACTTTTCCAAGAAATTCACTGATTTTATAAGCCCACTTGCATTAGATAAATGG
CAAAAAAAAACAAAAAGGAAAAGAAATAAAGCACGAAGAATTCTAGAAAATACGAAATACGCTTCAATGC
AGTGGGACCCACGGTTCAATTATTGCCAATTTTCAGCTCCACCGTATATTTAAAAAATAAAACGATAATG
CTAAAAAAATATAAATCGTAACGATCGTTAAATCTCAACGGCTGGATCTTATGACGACCGTTAGAAATTG
TGGTTGTCGACGAGTCAGTAATAAACGGCGTCAAAGTGGTTGCAGCCGGCACACACGAGTCGTGTTTATC
AACTCAAAGCACAAATACTTTTCCTCAACCTAAAAATAAGGCAATTAGCCAAAAACAACTTTGCGTGTAA
ACAACGCTCAATACACGTGTCATTTTATTATTAGCTATTGCTTCACCGCCTTAGCTTTCTCGTGACCTAG
TCGTCCTCGTCTTTTCTTCTTCTTCTTCTATAAAACAATACCCAAAGAGCTCTTCTTCTTCACAATTCAG
ATTTCAATTTCTCAAAATCTTAAAAACTTTCTCTCAATTCTCTCTACCGTGATCAAGGTAAATTTCTGTG
TTCCTTATTCTCTCAAAATCTTCGATTTTGTTTTCGTTCGATCCCAATTTCGTATATGTTCTTTGGTTTA
GATTCTGTTAATCTTAGATCGAAGACGATTTTCTGGGTTTGATCGTTAGATATCATCTTAATTCTCGATT
AGGGTTTCATAAATATCATCCGATTTGTTCAAATAATTTGAGTTTTGTCGAATAATTACTCTTCGATTTG
TGATTTCTATCTAGATCTGGTGTTAGTTTCTAGTTTGTGCGATCGAATTTGTCGATTAATCTGAGTTTTT
CTGATTAACAGATGCTCGACCTGCAGATGGCAAAGGATGTGGAAGCCGTTCCCGGAGAAGGATTTCAGAC
AAGAGACTATCAAGATCCGCCACCAGCTCCGTTTATTGATGGAGCGGAGCTAAAGAAGTGGTCTTTCTAC
AGAGCAGTTATCGCAGAGTTCGTAGCCACTCTCCTCTTCTTATACATCACCGTTTTGACAGTCATCGGTT
ACAAGATTCAGTCCGATACTGATGCCGGTGGCGTAGATTGCGGCGGAGTTGGAATCCTCGGTATCGCTTG
GGCCTTTGGTGGTATGATCTTCATCCTCGTCTACTGCACCGCCGGTATCTCTGGTGGTCACATTAACCCA
GCGGTGACATTTGGGCTATTCTTGGCACGTAAAGTGTCGTTACCTAGGGCCCTATTGTACATAATCGCTC
AGTGTTTGGGTGCGATTTGTGGAGTTGGTTTTGTCAAAGCCTTCCAAAGCTCTTACTACACCCGTTACGG
AGGTGGAGCCAACTCTCTAGCCGATGGCTACAGCACAGGGACCGGTCTAGCCGCAGAGATCATTGGTACT
TTCGTTCTTGTCTACACCGTCTTCTCTGCCACTGACCCCAAACGTAGTGCCAGAGACTCCCACGTTCCGG
TGTTGGCGCCACTTCCAATCGGATTTGCCGTGTTCATGGTACATTTGGCTACCATTCCCATTACCGGAAC
CGGAATTAACCCGGCAAGGAGTTTCGGAGCTGCCGTAATCTACAACAAGAGCAAGCCATGGGATGACCAC
TGGATATTTTGGGTTGGACCATTCATTGGAGCTGCGATAGCTGCATTCTACCACCAATTCGTTCTAAGAG
CTTCAGGTTCTAAGTCTCTTGGATCATTCAGAAGTGCTGCCAACGTCCAGCTGAGCAAAGGAGAAGAACT
TTTCACTGGAGTTGTCCCAATTCTTGTTGAATTAGATGGTGATGTTAATGGGCACAAATTTTCTGTCCGT
GGAGAGGGTGAAGGTGATGCTACAATTGGAAAACTCACCCTTAAATTTATTTGCACTACTGGAAAACTAC
CTGTTCCATGGCCAACACTTGTCACTACTCTGACCTATGGTGTTCAATGCTTTTCCCGTTATCCGGATCA
CATGAAACGGCATGACTTTTTCAAGAGTGCCATGCCCGAAGGTTATGTACAGGAACGCACTATATCTTTC
AAAGATGACGGGAAATACAAGACGCGTGCTGTCGTCAAGTTTGAAGGTGATACCCTTGTTAATCGTATCG
AGTTAAAAGGTACTGATTTTAAAGAAGATGGAAACATTCTCGGACACAAACTCGAGTACAACTTTAACTC
ACACAATGTATACATCACGGCAGACAAACAAAAGAATGGAATCAAAGCTAACTTCACCGTTCGCCACAAC
GTTGAAGATGGTTCCGTTCAACTAGCAGACCATTATCAACAAAATACTCCAATTGGCGATGGCCCTGTCC
TTTTACCAGACAACCATTACCTGTCGACACAAACTGTCCTTTCGAAAGATCCCAACGAAAAGTGAGTTAA
CAACG
